Addgene plasmid #21555: pCDNA3-Myc3-Nrf2
Purpose: Mammalian expression of human Nrf2 with Myc tag
Depositing lab: Yue Xiong. Publication: BTB protein Keap1 targets antioxidant transcription factor Nrf2 for ubiquitination by the Cullin 3-Roc1 ligase. Furukawa M, Xiong Y. Mol Cell Biol. 2005 Jan . 25(1):162-71. 10.1128/MCB.25.1.162-171.2005 PubMed 15601839.
Backbone
  Vector backbone: pcDNA3
  Backbone manufacturer: Invitrogen
  Backbone size w/o insert (bp): 5437
  Vector type: Mammalian Expression
  Selectable markers: G418
Growth in bacteria
  Bacterial resistance: Ampicillin, 100 μg/mL
  Growth temperature: 37°C
  Growth strain: DH5alpha
  Copy number: High Copy
Gene/Insert
  Gene/Insert name: nuclear factor (erythroid-derived 2)-like 2 (alt names: NFE2L2; NRF2)
  Species: H. sapiens (human)
  Insert size (bp): 1825
  GenBank ID: Q16236
  Entrez Gene: NFE2L2 (a.k.a. HEBP1, IMDDHH, NRF2, Nrf-2)
  Tag / fusion protein: myc3 (N terminal on backbone)
  Cloning method: Restriction Enzyme; 5′ cloning site BamHI (not destroyed); 3′ cloning site XbaI (not destroyed)
  Sequencing primers: 5′ T7; 3′ SP6
Terms and licenses: Academic/Nonprofit Terms; Industry Terms: Not Available to Industry
How to cite: pCDNA3-Myc3-Nrf2 was a gift from Yue Xiong (Addgene plasmid # 21555 ; http://n2t.net/addgene:21555 ; RRID:Addgene_21555)
