[The description below was written by a language model from this plasmid's Addgene catalogue record and pLannotate feature annotations shown in this document.]
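Description:
pCDNA3-Myc3-Nrf2 is a mammalian expression plasmid built on the Invitrogen pcDNA3 backbone that produces human Nrf2 (NFE2L2, nuclear factor erythroid-derived 2-like 2) carrying three Myc epitopes at its N terminus. It is propagated in E. coli from a high-copy ColE1/pUC-type origin under ampicillin selection (AmpR with its own bla promoter), and it also carries an f1 origin for single-stranded DNA production. For mammalian cells, a neomycin phosphotransferase gene driven by the SV40 enhancer/early promoter and terminated by the SV40 poly(A) signal allows G418 selection of stable transfectants. The sequenced record is about 7.3 kb.

The expression cassette consists of the human CMV immediate-early enhancer and promoter, followed by the triple Myc tag encoded in the backbone. The annotation software detects the tag as three separate Myc fragments. The NFE2L2 coding sequence follows as an insert of roughly 1.8 kb cloned between BamHI and XbaI sites that remain intact. Transcripts are terminated by the bovine growth hormone polyadenylation signal. T7 and SP6 promoters flank the insert, serving as sequencing primer sites and, in principle, permitting in vitro transcription. Short annotated hits such as a truncated HIV-1 LTR fragment, a ble fragment, and lac promoter/operator and lacI remnants appear to be small homology matches or backbone remnants rather than functional parts of the design.

The construct is used for transient or stable expression of Myc-tagged Nrf2, so the protein can be detected or immunoprecipitated with anti-Myc antibodies. The associated publication concerns Keap1 targeting of Nrf2 for ubiquitination by the Cullin 3-Roc1 ligase.
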