Features (pLannotate 1.2.2; 24 found; start..end, strand, type, name):
      7..386     +  enhancer       CMV enhancer: human cytomegalovirus immediate early enhancer
    387..590     +  promoter       CMV promoter: human cytomegalovirus (CMV) immediate early promoter
    586..619     +  LTR            5' LTR (truncated) (fragment): truncated 5' long terminal repeat (LTR) from HIV-1
    635..653     +  promoter       T7 promoter: promoter for bacteriophage T7 RNA polymerase
    675..698     +  CDS            3xMyc (fragment): 3 tandem Myc epitope tags
    711..734     +  CDS            3xMyc (fragment): 3 tandem Myc epitope tags
    747..770     +  CDS            3xMyc (fragment): 3 tandem Myc epitope tags
    786..2600    +  CDS            NFE2L2: NF2L2_HUMAN - Also known as NRF2 From Homo sapiens (Human).
   2618..2636    -  promoter       SP6 promoter: promoter for bacteriophage SP6 RNA polymerase
   2662..2886    +  polyA_signal   bGH poly(A) signal: bovine growth hormone polyadenylation signal
   2890..2911    +  promoter       SV40 promoter (fragment): SV40 enhancer and early promoter
   2932..3360    +  rep_origin     f1 ori (sequence partly withheld): f1 bacteriophage origin of replication; arrow indicates direction of (+) strand synthesis
   3374..3703    +  promoter       SV40 promoter: SV40 enhancer and early promoter
   3770..4561    +  CDS            neo: KKA2_KLEPN - Also known as kan, nptII. Experimental evidence at protein level: Swiss-Prot protein existence level 1. Resistance to kanamycin, neomycin, paromomycin, ribostamycin, butirosin and gentamicin B. From Klebsiella pneumoniae.
   4585..4743    +  CDS            ble (fragment): BLE_KLEPN - Experimental evidence at protein level: Swiss-Prot protein existence level 1. Binding protein with a strong affinity to the bleomycin family of antibiotics. Binds to CL990; an antimitotic-antibiotic compound. From Klebsiella pneumoniae.
   4738..4859    +  polyA_signal   SV40 poly(A) signal: SV40 polyadenylation signal
   4932..4948    -  protein_bind   lac operator: The lac repressor binds to the lac operator to inhibit transcription in E. coli. This inhibition can be relieved by adding lactose or isopropyl-β-D-thiogalactopyranoside (IPTG). lac repressor encoded by lacI
   4956..4986    -  promoter       lac promoter: promoter for the E. coli lac operon
   5001..5022    -  protein_bind   CAP binding site: CAP binding activates transcription in the presence of cAMP. E. coli catabolite activator protein
   5035..5127    -  CDS            lacI (fragment): lac repressor; lacI; The lac repressor binds to the lac operator to inhibit transcription in E. coli. This inhibition can be relieved by adding lactose or isopropyl-β-D-thiogalactopyranoside (IPTG).
   5310..5898    -  rep_origin     ori: high-copy-number ColE1/pMB1/pBR322/pUC origin of replication
   6069..6929    -  CDS            AmpR: β-lactamase; bla; confers resistance to ampicillin, carbenicillin, and related antibiotics
   6930..7034    -  promoter       AmpR promoter: bla
   7093..7145    -  misc_feature   bom (fragment): basis of mobility region from pBR322
>Addgene plasmid #21555 | pCDNA3-Myc3-Nrf2 | addgene full sequence | sequence record 299804 | Addgene NGS Result
CGCGTTGACATTGATTATTGACTAGTTATTAATAGTAATCAATTACGGGGTCATTAGTTCATAGCCCATA
TATGGAGTTCCGCGTTACATAACTTACGGTAAATGGCCCGCCTGGCTGACCGCCCAACGACCCCCGCCCA
TTGACGTCAATAATGACGTATGTTCCCATAGTAACGCCAATAGGGACTTTCCATTGACGTCAATGGGTGG
AGTATTTACGGTAAACTGCCCACTTGGCAGTACATCAAGTGTATCATATGCCAAGTACGCCCCCTATTGA
CGTCAATGACGGTAAATGGCCCGCCTGGCATTATGCCCAGTACATGACCTTATGGGACTTTCCTACTTGG
CAGTACATCTACGTATTAGTCATCGCTATTACCATGGTGATGCGGTTTTGGCAGTACATCAATGGGCGTG
GATAGCGGTTTGACTCACGGGGATTTCCAAGTCTCCACCCCATTGACGTCAATGGGAGTTTGTTTTGGCA
CCAAAATCAACGGGACTTTCCAAAATGTCGTAACAACTCCGCCCCATTGACGCAAATGGGCGGTAGGCGT
GTACGGTGGGAGGTCTATATAAGCAGAGCTCTCTGGCTAACTAGAGAACCCACTGCTTACTGGCTTATCG
AAATTAATACGACTCACTATAGGGAGACCCAAGCTATGGAGCAAAAGCTCATCTCAGAGGAAGATCTGGA
ATTAGAGCAAAAGCTCATCTCAGAGGAAGATCTGGAATTAGAGCAAAAGCTCATCTCAGAGGAAGATCTG
GAATTCAGGATCCTCATGATGGACTTGGAGCTGCCGCCGCCGGGACTCCCGTCCCAGCAGGACATGGATT
TGATTGACATACTTTGGAGGCAAGATATAGATCTTGGAGTAAGTCGAGAAGTATTTGACTTCAGTCAGCG
ACGGAAAGAGTATGAGCTGGAAAAACAGAAAAAACTTGAAAAGGAAAGACAAGAACAACTCCAAAAGGAG
CAAGAGAAAGCCTTTTTCGCTCAGTTACAACTAGATGAAGAGACAGGTGAATTTCTCCCAATTCAGCCAG
CCCAGCACATCCAGTCAGAAACCAGTGGATCTGCCAACTACTCCCAGGTTGCCCACATTCCCAAATCAGA
TGCTTTGTACTTTGATGACTGCATGCAGCTTTTGGCGCAGACATTCCCGTTTGTAGATGACAATGAGGTT
TCTTCGGCTACGTTTCAGTCACTTGTTCCTGATATTCCCGGTCACATCGAGAGCCCAGTCTTCATTGCTA
CTAATCAGGCTCAGTCACCTGAAACTTCTGTTGCTCAGGTAGCCCCTGTTGATTTAGACGGTATGCAACA
GGACATTGAGCAAGTTTGGGAGGAGCTATTATCCATTCCTGAGTTACAGTGTCTTAATATTGAAAATGAC
AAGCTGGTTGAGACTACCATGGTTCCAAGTCCAGAAGCCAAACTGACAGAAGTTGACAATTATCATTTTT
ACTCATCTATACCCTCAATGGAAAAAGAAGTAGGTAACTGTAGTCCACATTTTCTTAATGCTTTTGAGGA
TTCCTTCAGCAGCATCCTCTCCACAGAAGACCCCAACCAGTTGACAGTGAACTCATTAAATTCAGATGCC
ACAGTCAACACAGATTTTGGTGATGAATTTTATTCTGCTTTCATAGCTGAGCCCAGTATCAGCAACAGCA
TGCCCTCACCTGCTACTTTAAGCCATTCACTCTCTGAACTTCTAAATGGGCCCATTGATGTTTCTGATCT
ATCACTTTGCAAAGCTTTCAACCAAAACCACCCTGAAAGCACAGCAGAATTCAATGATTCTGACTCCGGC
ATTTCACTAAACACAAGTCCCAGTGTGGCATCACCAGAACACTCAGTGGAATCTTCCAGCTATGGAGACA
CACTACTTGGCCTCAGTGATTCTGAAGTGGAAGAGCTAGATAGTGCCCCTGGAAGTGTCAAACAGAATGG
TCCTAAAACACCAGTACATTCTTCTGGGGATATGGTACAACCCTTGTCACCATCTCAGGGGCAGAGCACT
CACGTGCATGATGCCCAATGTGAGAACACACCAGAGAAAGAATTGCCTGTAAGTCCTGGTCATCGGAAAA
CCCCATTCACAAAAGACAAACATTCAAGCCGCTTGGAGGCTCATCTCACAAGAGATGAACTTAGGGCAAA
AGCTCTCCATATCCCATTCCCTGTAGAAAAAATCATTAACCTCCCTGTTGTTGACTTCAACGAAATGATG
TCCAAAGAGCAGTTCAATGAAGCTCAACTTGCATTAATTCGGGATATACGTAGGAGGGGTAAGAATAAAG
TGGCTGCTCAGAATTGCAGAAAAAGAAAACTGGAAAATATAGTAGAACTAGAGCAAGATTTAGATCATTT
GAAAGATGAAAAAGAAAAATTGCTCAAAGAAAAAGGAGAAAATGACAAAAGCCTTCACCTACTGAAAAAA
CAACTCAGCACCTTATATCTCGAAGTTTTCAGCATGCTACGTGATGAAGATGGAAAACCTTATTCTCCTA
GTGAATACTCCCTGCAGCAAACAAGAGATGGCAATGTTTTCCTTGTTCCCAAAAGTAAGAAGCCAGATGT
TAAGAAAAACTATCTAGAGGGCCCTATTCTATAGTGTCACCTAAATGCTAGAGCTCGCTGATCAGCCTCG
ACTGTGCCTTCTAGTTGCCAGCCATCTGTTGTTTGCCCCTCCCCCGTGCCTTCCTTGACCCTGGAAGGTG
CCACTCCCACTGTCCTTTCCTAATAAAATGAGGAAATTGCATCGCATTGTCTGAGTAGGTGTCATTCTAT
TCTGGGGGGTGGGGTGGGGCAGGACAGCAAGGGGGAGGATTGGGAAGACAATAGCAGGCATGCTGGGGAT
GCGGTGGGCTCTATGGCTTCTGAGGCGGAAAGAACCAGCTGGGGCTCTAGGGGGTATCCCC
[124 nt withheld, positions 2932-3055]
C
[91 nt withheld, positions 3057-3147]
A
[49 nt withheld, positions 3149-3197]
CCTTTGACGTTGGAGTCCACGTTCTTT
[37 nt withheld, positions 3225-3261]
ACCCTATCTCGGTCTATTCTTTTGATTTATAAGGGATTTTGCCGATTTCGGCCTATTGGTTAAAAAATGA
GCTGATTTAACAAAAATTTAACGCGAATTAATTCTGTGGAATGTGTGTCAGTTAGGGTGTGGAAAGTCCC
CAGGCTCCCCAGCAGGCAGAAGTATGCAAAGCATGCATCTCAATTAGTCAGCAACCAGGTGTGGAAAGTC
CCCAGGCTCCCCAGCAGGCAGAAGTATGCAAAGCATGCATCTCAATTAGTCAGCAACCATAGTCCCGCCC
CTAACTCCGCCCATCCCGCCCCTAACTCCGCCCAGTTCCGCCCATTCTCCGCCCCATGGCTGACTAATTT
TTTTTATTTATGCAGAGGCCGAGGCCGCCTCTGCCTCTGAGCTATTCCAGAAGTAGTGAGGAGGCTTTTT
TGGAGGCCTAGGCTTTTGCAAAAAGCTCCCGGGAGCTTGTATATCCATTTTCGGATCTGATCAAGAGACA
GGATGAGGATCGTTTCGCATGATTGAACAAGATGGATTGCACGCAGGTTCTCCGGCCGCTTGGGTGGAGA
GGCTATTCGGCTATGACTGGGCACAACAGACAATCGGCTGCTCTGATGCCGCCGTGTTCCGGCTGTCAGC
GCAGGGGCGCCCGGTTCTTTTTGTCAAGACCGACCTGTCCGGTGCCCTGAATGAACTGCAGGACGAGGCA
GCGCGGCTATCGTGGCTGGCCACGACGGGCGTTCCTTGCGCAGCTGTGCTCGACGTTGTCACTGAAGCGG
GAAGGGACTGGCTGCTATTGGGCGAAGTGCCGGGGCAGGATCTCCTGTCATCTCACCTTGCTCCTGCCGA
GAAAGTATCCATCATGGCTGATGCAATGCGGCGGCTGCATACGCTTGATCCGGCTACCTGCCCATTCGAC
CACCAAGCGAAACATCGCATCGAGCGAGCACGTACTCGGATGGAAGCCGGTCTTGTCGATCAGGATGATC
TGGACGAAGAGCATCAGGGGCTCGCGCCAGCCGAACTGTTCGCCAGGCTCAAGGCGCGCATGCCCGACGG
CGAGGATCTCGTCGTGACCCATGGCGATGCCTGCTTGCCGAATATCATGGTGGAAAATGGCCGCTTTTCT
GGATTCATCGACTGTGGCCGGCTGGGTGTGGCGGACCGCTATCAGGACATAGCGTTGGCTACCCGTGATA
TTGCTGAAGAGCTTGGCGGCGAATGGGCTGACCGCTTCCTCGTGCTTTACGGTATCGCCGCTCCCGATTC
GCAGCGCATCGCCTTCTATCGCCTTCTTGACGAGTTCTTCTGAGCGGGACTCTGGGGTTCGAAATGACCG
ACCAAGCGACGCCCAACCTGCCATCACGAGATTTCGATTCCACCGCCGCCTTCTATGAAAGGTTGGGCTT
CGGAATCGTTTTCCGGGACGCCGGCTGGATGATCCTCCAGCGCGGGGATCTCATGCTGGAGTTCTTCGCC
CACCCCAACTTGTTTATTGCAGCTTATAATGGTTACAAATAAAGCAATAGCATCACAAATTTCACAAATA
AAGCATTTTTTTCACTGCATTCTAGTTGTGGTTTGTCCAAACTCATCAATGTATCTTATCATGTCTGTAT
ACCGTCGACCTCTAGCTAGAGCTTGGCGTAATCATGGTCATAGCTGTTTCCTGTGTGAAATTGTTATCCG
CTCACAATTCCACACAACATACGAGCCGGAAGCATAAAGTGTAAAGCCTGGGGTGCCTAATGAGTGAGCT
AACTCACATTAATTGCGTTGCGCTCACTGCCCGCTTTCCAGTCGGGAAACCTGTCGTGCCAGCTGCATTA
ATGAATCGGCCAACGCGCGGGGAGAGGCGGTTTGCGTATTGGGCGCTCTTCCGCTTCCTCGCTCACTGAC
TCGCTGCGCTCGGTCGTTCGGCTGCGGCGAGCGGTATCAGCTCACTCAAAGGCGGTAATACGGTTATCCA
CAGAATCAGGGGATAACGCAGGAAAGAACATGTGAGCAAAAGGCCAGCAAAAGGCCAGGAACCGTAAAAA
GGCCGCGTTGCTGGCGTTTTTCCATAGGCTCCGCCCCCCTGACGAGCATCACAAAAATCGACGCTCAAGT
CAGAGGTGGCGAAACCCGACAGGACTATAAAGATACCAGGCGTTTCCCCCTGGAAGCTCCCTCGTGCGCT
CTCCTGTTCCGACCCTGCCGCTTACCGGATACCTGTCCGCCTTTCTCCCTTCGGGAAGCGTGGCGCTTTC
TCATAGCTCACGCTGTAGGTATCTCAGTTCGGTGTAGGTCGTTCGCTCCAAGCTGGGCTGTGTGCACGAA
CCCCCCGTTCAGCCCGACCGCTGCGCCTTATCCGGTAACTATCGTCTTGAGTCCAACCCGGTAAGACACG
ACTTATCGCCACTGGCAGCAGCCACTGGTAACAGGATTAGCAGAGCGAGGTATGTAGGCGGTGCTACAGA
GTTCTTGAAGTGGTGGCCTAACTACGGCTACACTAGAAGAACAGTATTTGGTATCTGCGCTCTGCTGAAG
CCAGTTACCTTCGGAAAAAGAGTTGGTAGCTCTTGATCCGGCAAACAAACCACCGCTGGTAGCGGTGGTT
TTTTTGTTTGCAAGCAGCAGATTACGCGCAGAAAAAAAGGATCTCAAGAAGATCCTTTGATCTTTTCTAC
GGGGTCTGACGCTCAGTGGAACGAAAACTCACGTTAAGGGATTTTGGTCATGAGATTATCAAAAAGGATC
TTCACCTAGATCCTTTTAAATTAAAAATGAAGTTTTAAATCAATCTAAAGTATATATGAGTAAACTTGGT
CTGACAGTTACCAATGCTTAATCAGTGAGGCACCTATCTCAGCGATCTGTCTATTTCGTTCATCCATAGT
TGCCTGACTCCCCGTCGTGTAGATAACTACGATACGGGAGGGCTTACCATCTGGCCCCAGTGCTGCAATG
ATACCGCGAGACCCACGCTCACCGGCTCCAGATTTATCAGCAATAAACCAGCCAGCCGGAAGGGCCGAGC
GCAGAAGTGGTCCTGCAACTTTATCCGCCTCCATCCAGTCTATTAATTGTTGCCGGGAAGCTAGAGTAAG
TAGTTCGCCAGTTAATAGTTTGCGCAACGTTGTTGCCATTGCTACAGGCATCGTGGTGTCACGCTCGTCG
TTTGGTATGGCTTCATTCAGCTCCGGTTCCCAACGATCAAGGCGAGTTACATGATCCCCCATGTTGTGCA
AAAAAGCGGTTAGCTCCTTCGGTCCTCCGATCGTTGTCAGAAGTAAGTTGGCCGCAGTGTTATCACTCAT
GGTTATGGCAGCACTGCATAATTCTCTTACTGTCATGCCATCCGTAAGATGCTTTTCTGTGACTGGTGAG
TACTCAACCAAGTCATTCTGAGAATAGTGTATGCGGCGACCGAGTTGCTCTTGCCCGGCGTCAATACGGG
ATAATACCGCGCCACATAGCAGAACTTTAAAAGTGCTCATCATTGGAAAACGTTCTTCGGGGCGAAAACT
CTCAAGGATCTTACCGCTGTTGAGATCCAGTTCGATGTAACCCACTCGTGCACCCAACTGATCTTCAGCA
TCTTTTACTTTCACCAGCGTTTCTGGGTGAGCAAAAACAGGAAGGCAAAATGCCGCAAAAAAGGGAATAA
GGGCGACACGGAAATGTTGAATACTCATACTCTTCCTTTTTCAATATTATTGAAGCATTTATCAGGGTTA
TTGTCTCATGAGCGGATACATATTTGAATGTATTTAGAAAAATAAACAAATAGGGGTTCCGCGCACATTT
CCCCGAAAAGTGCCACCTGACGTCGACGGATCGGGAGATCTCCCGATCCCCTATGGTGCACTCTCAGTAC
AATCTGCTCTGATGCCGCATAGTTAAGCCAGTATCTGCTCCCTGCTTGTGTGTTGGAGGTCGCTGAGTAG
TGCGCGAGCAAAATTTAAGCTACAACAAGGCAAGGCTTGACCGACAATTGCATGAAGAATCTGCTTAGGG
TTAGGCGTTTTGCGCTGCTTCGCGATGTACGGGCCAGATATA
