>Addgene plasmid #21555 | pCDNA3-Myc3-Nrf2 | addgene partial sequence | sequence record 109293 | CMV-F 5'-CGCAAATGGGCGGTAGGCGTG-3'
CTATATAAGCAGAGCTCTCTGGCTAACTAGAGAACCCACTGCTTACTGGCTTATCGAAATTAATACGACT
CACTATAGGGAGACCCAAGCTATGGAGCAAAAGCTCATCTCAGAGGAAGATCTGGAATTAGAGCAAAAGC
TCATCTCAGAGGAAGATCTGGAATTAGAGCAAAAGCTCATCTCAGAGGAAGATCTGGAATTCAGGATCCT
CATGATGGACTTGGAGCTGCCGCCGCCGGGACTCCCGTCCCAGCAGGACATGGATTTGATTGACATACTT
TGGAGGCAAGATATAGATCTTGGAGTAAGTCGAGAAGTATTTGACTTCAGTCAGCGACGGAAAGAGTATG
AGCTGGAAAAACAGAAAAAACTTGAAAAGGAAAGACAAGAACAACTCCAAAAGGAGCAAGAGAAAGCCTT
TTTCGCTCAGTTACAACTAGATGAAGAGACAGGTGAATTTCTCCCAATTCAGCCAGCCCAGCACATCCAG
TCAGAAACCAGTGGATCTGCCAACTACTCCCAGGTTGCCCACATTCCCAAATCAGATGCTTTGTACTTTG
ATGACTGCATGCAGCTTTTGGCGCAGACATTCCCGTTTGTAGATGACAATGAGGTTTCTTCGGCTACGTT
TCAGTCACTTGTTCCTGATATTCCCGGTCACATCGAGAGCCCAGTCTTCATTGCTACTAATCAGGCTCAG
TCACCTGAAACTTCTGTTGCTCAGGTAGCCCCTGTTGATTTAGACGGTATGCAACAGGACATTGAGCAAG
TTTGGGAGGAGCTATTATCCATTCCTGAGTTACAGTGTCTTAATATTGAAAATGACAAGCTGGTTGAGAC
TACCATGGTTCCAAGTCCAGAAGCCAAACTGACAGAAGTTGACAATTATCATTTTTACTCATCTATACCC
TCAATGGAAAAAGAAGTAGGTAACTGTAGTCCACATTTTCTTAATGCTTTTGAGGATTCCTTCAGCAGCA
TCCTCTCCACAGAAGACCCCAACCAGTTGACAGTGA
