>Addgene plasmid #21555 | pCDNA3-Myc3-Nrf2 | addgene partial sequence | sequence record 109297 | BGH-rev 5'-TAGAAGGCACAGTCGAGG-3'
TTTAGGTGACACTATAGAATAGGGCCCTCTAGATAGTTTTTCTTAACATCTGGCTTCTTACTTTTGGGAA
CAAGGAAAACATTGCCATCTCTTGTTTGCTGCAGGGAGTATTCACTAGGAGAATAAGGTTTTCCATCTTC
ATCACGTAGCATGCTGAAAACTTCGAGATATAAGGTGCTGAGTTGTTTTTTCAGTAGGTGAAGGCTTTTG
TCATTTTCTCCTTTTTCTTTGAGCAATTTTTCTTTTTCATCTTTCAAATGATCTAAATCTTGCTCTAGTT
CTACTATATTTTCCAGTTTTCTTTTTCTGCAATTCTGAGCAGCCACTTTATTCTTACCCCTCCTACGTAT
ATCCCGAATTAATGCAAGTTGAGCTTCATTGAACTGCTCTTTGGACATCATTTCGTTGAAGTCAACAACA
GGGAGGTTAATGATTTTTTCTACAGGGAATGGGATATGGAGAGCTTTTGCCCTAAGTTCATCTCTTGTGA
GATGAGCCTCCAAGCGGCTTGAATGTTTGTCTTTTGTGAATGGGGTTTTCCGATGACCAGGACTTACAGG
CAATTCTTTCTCTGGTGTGTTCTCACATTGGGCATCATGCACGTGAGTGCTCTGCCCCTGAGATGGTGAC
AAGGGTTGTACCATATCCCCAGAAGAATGTACTGGTGTTTTAGGACCATTCTGTTTGACACTTCCAGGGG
CACTATCTAGCTCTTCCACTTCAGAATCACTGAGGCCAAGTAGTGTGTCTCCATAGCTGGAAGATTCCAC
TGAGTGTTCTGGTGATGCCACACTGGGACTTGTGTTTAGTGAAATGCCGGAGTCAGAATCATTGAATTCT
GCTGTGCTTTCAGGGTGGTTTTGGTTGAAAGCTTTGCAAAGTGATAGATCAGAAACATCAATGGGCCCAT
TTAGAAGTTCAGAGAGTGAATGGCTTAAAGTAGCAGGTGAGGGCATGCTGTTGCTGATACTGGGCTCAGC
TATGAAAGCAGAATAAAATTCATCACCAAAATCTGTGTTGACTGTGGCATCTGAATTTAATGAGTTCA
